Addgene plasmid #57261: Dronpa-Alpha-V-Integrin-25
Purpose: Localization: Focal Adhesions, Excitation: 503, Emission: 518
Depositing lab: Michael Davidson. Depositing organization: Florida State University, Tallahassee.
Backbone
  Vector backbone: Dronpa
  Backbone size w/o insert (bp): 4750
  Vector type: Mammalian Expression
  Selectable markers: Neomycin (select with G418)
Growth in bacteria
  Bacterial resistance: Kanamycin, 50 μg/mL
  Growth temperature: 37°C
  Growth strain: DH5alpha
  Copy number: High Copy
Gene/Insert
  Gene/Insert name: Alpha-V Integrin (alt name: NM_002210.3)
  Species: H. sapiens (human)
  Entrez Gene: ITGAV (a.k.a. CD51, MSK8, VNRA, VTNR)
  Promoter: CMV
  Tag / fusion protein: Dronpa
  Cloning method: Unknown
  Sequencing primers: 5′ CMV-F; 3′ SV40pA-R
Terms and licenses: Academic/Nonprofit Terms; Industry Terms
Depositor comments: . Excitation = 503; Emission = 518
How to cite: Dronpa-Alpha-V-Integrin-25 was a gift from Michael Davidson (Addgene plasmid # 57261 ; http://n2t.net/addgene:57261 ; RRID:Addgene_57261)
