[The description below was written by a language model from this plasmid's Addgene catalogue record.]
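Description:
Dronpa-Alpha-V-Integrin-25 is a mammalian expression plasmid that produces human integrin alpha-V (ITGAV, also known as CD51 or the vitronectin receptor alpha subunit) fused to the fluorescent protein Dronpa. It is built on a Dronpa vector backbone of about 4.75 kb (excluding the insert). It is maintained in E. coli as a high-copy plasmid under kanamycin selection. A neomycin resistance marker allows G418 selection of transfected mammalian cells, for example to derive stable lines. Expression of the fusion is driven by the CMV promoter, a strong constitutive promoter in most mammalian cell types. The listed 3′ sequencing primer points to an SV40 polyadenylation signal downstream of the coding region.

Dronpa is a green fluorescent protein, recorded here with excitation at 503 nm and emission at 518 nm. It is generally known for reversible photoswitching between bright and dark states, which makes it useful for tracking protein dynamics and for super-resolution imaging. Because alpha-V integrin pairs with beta subunits to form transmembrane matrix receptors that cluster at cell–substrate contacts, the fusion serves as a marker of focal adhesions, the stated localization for this construct.

The record does not state the orientation of the tag relative to the integrin or the cloning method. The "25" in the name may refer to a linker length between the two proteins, but this is not confirmed. No feature table is provided, so elements such as the replication origins cannot be confirmed from the record.
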