>Addgene plasmid #57261 | Dronpa-Alpha-V-Integrin-25 | depositor partial sequence | sequence record 88398 | insert sequence
GACGTCAGATCCGCTAGTCGACGGTACCTCGGCGATGGCTTTTCCGCCGCGGCGACGGCTGCGCCTCGGT
CCCCGCGGCCTCCCGCTTCTTCTCTCGGGACTCCTGCTACCTCTGTGCCGCGCCTTCAACCTAGACGTGG
ACAGTCCTGCCGAGTACTCTGGCCCCGAGGGAAGTTACTTCGGCTTCGCCGTGGATTTCTTCGTGCCCAG
CGCGTCTTCCCGGATGTTTCTTCTCGTGGGAGCTCCCAAAGCAAACACCACCCAGCCTGGGATTGTGGAA
GGAGGGCAGGTCCTCAAATGTGACTGGTCTTCTACCCGCCGGTGCCAGCCAATTGAATTTGATGCAACAG
GCAATAGAGATTATGCCAAGGATGATCCATTGGAATTTAAGTCCCATCAGTGGTTTGGAGCATCTGTGAG
GTCGAAACAGGATAAAATTTTGGCCTGTGCCCCATTGTACCATTGGAGAACTGAGATGAAACAGGAGCGA
GAGCCTGTTGGAACATGCTTTCTTCAAGATGGAACAAAGACTGTTGAGTATGCTCCATGTAGATCACAAG
ATATTGATGCTGATGGACAGGGATTTTGTCAAGGAGGATTCAGCATTGATTTTACTAAAGCTGACAGAGT
ACTTCTTGGTGGTCCTGGTAGCTTTTATTGGCAAGGTCAGCTTATTTCGGATCAAGTGGCAGAAATCGTA
TCTAAATACGACCCCAATGTTTACAGCATCAAGTATAATAACCAATTAGCAACTCGGACTGCACAAGCTA
TTTTTGATGACAGCTATTTGGGTTATTCTGTGGCTGTCGGAGATTTCAATGGTGATGGCATAGATGACTT
TGTTTCAGGAGTTCCAAGAGCAGCAAGGACTTTGGGAATGGTTTATATTTATGATGGGAAGAACATGTCC
TCCTTATACAATTTTACTGGCGAGCAGATGGCTGCATATTTCGGATTTTCTGTAGCTGCCACTGACATTA
ATGGAGATGATTATGCAGATGTGTTTATTGGAGCACCTCTCTTCATGGATCGTGGCTCTGATGGCAAACT
CCAAGAGGTGGGGCAGGTCTCAGTGTCTCTACAGAGAGCTTCAGGAGACTTCCAGACGACAAAGCTGAAT
GGATTTGAGGTCTTTGCACGGTTTGGCAGTGCCATAGCTCCTTTGGGAGATCTGGACCAGGATGGTTTCA
ATGATATTGCAATTGCTGCTCCATATGGGGGTGAAGATAAAAAAGGA
