>Addgene plasmid #57261 | Dronpa-Alpha-V-Integrin-25 | depositor partial sequence | sequence record 88399 | insert sequence 2
TTGAGGATATCACCAACTCCACATTGGTTACCACTAATGTCACCTGGGGCATTCAGCCAGCGCCCATGCC
TGTGCCTGTGTGGGTGATCATTTTAGCAGTTCTAGCAGGATTGTTGCTACTGGCTGTTTTGGTATTTGTA
ATGTACAGGATGGGCTTTTTTAAACGGGTCCGGCCACCTCAAGAAGAACAAGAAAGGGAGCAGCTTCAAC
CTCATGAAAATGGTGAAGGAAACTCAGAAACTCCGGGATCTCGAGCTCAAGCTTCGAATTCTGCAGTCGA
CGGTACCGCGGGCCCGGGATCCCCACCGGTCGCCACCATGGTGAGTGTGATTAAACCAGACATGAAGATC
AAGCTGCGTATGGAAGGCGCTGTAAATGGACACCCGTTCGCGATTGAAGGAGTTGGCCTTGGGAAGCCTT
TCGAGGGAAAACAGAGTATGGACCTTAAAGTCAAAGAAGGCGGACCTCTGCCTTTCGCCTATGACATCTT
GACAACTGTGTTCTGTTACGGCAACAGGGTATTCGCCAAATACCCAGAAAATATAGTAGACTATTTCAAG
CAGTCGTTTCCTGAGGGCTACTCTTGGGAACGAAGCATGAATTACGAAGACGGGGGCATTTGTAACGCGA
CAAACGACATAACCCTGGATGGTGACTGTTATATCTATGAAATTCGATTTGATGGTGTGAACTTTCCTGC
CAATGGTCCAGTTATGCAGAAGAGGACTGTGAAATGGGAGCCATCCACTGAGAAATTGTATGTGCGTGAT
GGAGTGCTGAAGGGTGATGTTAACATGGCTCTGTCGCTTGAAGGAGGTGGCCATTACCGATGTGACTTCA
AAACTACTTATAAAGCTAAGAAGGTTGTCCAGTTGCCAGACTATCACTTTGTGGACCACCACATTGAGAT
TAAAAGCCACGACAAAGATTACAGTAATGTTAATCTGCATGAGCACGCCGAAGCGCATTCTGAGCTGCCG
AGGCAGGCCAAGTAATGATAGGCGGCCGCGACTCTAGATCATAATCAGCCATACCAC
