>Addgene plasmid #57261 | Dronpa-Alpha-V-Integrin-25 | addgene partial sequence | sequence record 149157 | Dronpa-R 5'-TTCAATCGCGAACGGGTGTC-3'
GCTTGATCTTCATGTCTGGTTTAATCACACTCACCATGGTGGCGACCGGTGGGGATCCCGGGCCCGCGGT
ACCGTCGACTGCAGAATTCGAAGCTTGAGCTCGAGATCCCGGAGTTTCTGAGTTTCCTTCACCATTTTCA
TGAGGTTGAAGCTGCTCCCTTTCTTGTTCTTCTTGAGGTGGCCGGACCCGTTTAAAAAAGCCCATCCTGT
ACATTACAAATACCAAAACAGCCAGTAGCAACAATCCTGCTAGAACTGCTAAAATGATCACCCACACAGG
CACAGGCATGGGCGCTGGCTGAATGCCCCAGGTGACATTAGTGGTAACCAATGTGGAGTTGGTGATATCC
TCAATTGGAAGATTCTTATAAGGAAACTCTATGACATTAAATGAAGCAGACGACTTCAGAGAATAGGAAT
GATTCTGATTTTCTTTATTCATAAAAGTCTCAGTCCACAGTAATGACTTTACGTACAAGATTGCACTCTT
TCCTCTGTCTAATCTCCCAACTTGGCAGACAATCTTCAAGCACTGAGCAACTCCACAACCCAAAGTGTGA
ATATCTCCTTCACTGAGGGCAAGATCCCGCTTAGTGATGAGATGGTCCCGCTCACCTTGCCCGGCAACCG
TGTCATTCTTTTCAGTTGTTTGCAAAGATGAGATCTTAATTCTCAAAGGGTTGATCTCCATATCTGAAGT
GCAGTTCATTGGTCCATCAATATCATAATGAAGGATATACAACAGAGTGTTATTATTATATTTGTAAGGC
CACTGAAGATGGAGCATTGCCTTGCTGAATGAACTTGGACCATTGT
